Addgene plasmid #76312: HK2 gRNA (BRDN0001149267)
Purpose: 3rd generation lentiviral gRNA plasmid targeting human HK2
Depositing lab: John Doench & David Root. Depositing organization: Broad Institute. Publication: Optimized sgRNA design to maximize activity and minimize off-target effects of CRISPR-Cas9. Doench JG, Fusi N, Sullender M, Hegde M, Vaimberg EW, Donovan KF, Smith I, Tothova Z, Wilen C, Orchard R, Virgin HW, Listgarten J, Root DE. Nat Biotechnol. 2016 Jan 18. doi: 10.1038/nbt.3437. PubMed 26780180.
Backbone
  Vector backbone: lentiGuide-Puro
  Backbone manufacturer: Zhang Lab (Addgene plasmid # 52963)
  Vector type: Mammalian Expression, Lentiviral, CRISPR
  Selectable markers: Puromycin
Growth in bacteria
  Bacterial resistance: Ampicillin, 100 μg/mL
  Growth temperature: 37°C
  Growth strain: DH5alpha
  Copy number: High Copy
Gene/Insert
  Gene/Insert name: HK2 (alt names: HK2; NM_000189.4)
  gRNA/shRNA sequence: GTCCGGGGTAGCACACACGT
  Species: H. sapiens (human)
  Entrez Gene: HK2 (a.k.a. HKII, HXK2); HOOK2 (a.k.a. HK2)
  Promoter: hU6
  Cloning method: Unknown
  Sequencing primers: 5′ U6-F; 3′ pS2-R
Terms and licenses: Academic/Nonprofit Terms; Industry Terms: Not Available to Industry
Depositor comments: The gRNA was designed to target the following Genbank reference sequence(s): NM_000189.4. Note that this plasmid does NOT contain Cas9. It should be used in conjunction with lentiCas9-Blast (Addgene #52962) or otherwise with cell lines already expressing Cas9. Browse the full kinome gRNA library at http://www.addgene.org/pooled-library/broadgpp-human-kinome/ or visit http://www.broadinstitute.org/rnai/public/ for detailed protocols and information.
How to cite: HK2 gRNA (BRDN0001149267) was a gift from John Doench & David Root (Addgene plasmid # 76312 ; http://n2t.net/addgene:76312 ; RRID:Addgene_76312)
