[The description below was written by a language model from this plasmid's Addgene catalogue record and pLannotate feature annotations shown in this document.]
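Description:
HK2 gRNA (BRDN0001149267) is a third-generation lentiviral guide RNA plasmid built on the lentiGuide-Puro backbone and designed to direct Streptococcus pyogenes Cas9 to the human hexokinase 2 gene (HK2, reference transcript NM_000189.4). It belongs to a set of guides from a human kinome CRISPR library. In bacteria it is maintained through a high-copy ColE1/pUC-type origin with ampicillin selection via β-lactamase. The backbone also carries an f1 origin, an SV40 origin, and remnants of lac and T7/T3 promoter elements that play no role in the payload.

The viral transfer cassette begins with an RSV promoter fused to a truncated HIV-1 5' LTR, which makes genomic RNA production Tat-independent. This is followed by the Ψ packaging signal with a partial gag sequence, the Rev response element for nuclear export of the unspliced genome, and a cPPT/CTS that aids nuclear import. It ends in a self-inactivating ΔU3 3' LTR with a downstream SV40 polyadenylation signal. Within this unit, a human U6 RNA polymerase III promoter drives the HK2-targeting spacer joined to the SpCas9 gRNA scaffold. A separate EF-1α core promoter with its intron A expresses puromycin N-acetyltransferase, stabilised by a WPRE, so that transduced mammalian cells can be selected with puromycin.

The plasmid does not encode Cas9, so it is meant to be used with a separate Cas9 lentiviral vector or in cells that already express the nuclease. Its typical application is knockout of HK2 in human cells. The catalogue entry also lists HOOK2 because it shares the alias HK2, but the stated design target is hexokinase 2.
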