Features (pLannotate 1.2.2; 29 found; start..end, strand, type, name):
     14..80      +  CDS            small t antigen (fragment): SV40 (simian virus 40) small t antigen
    106..317     +  promoter       EF-1α core promoter: core promoter for human elongation factor EF-1α
    318..1256    +  intron         EF-1α intron A: intron upstream of the start codon of human EF-1α
   1278..1877    +  CDS            PuroR (fragment): puromycin N-acetyltransferase; pac from Streptomyces; confers resistance to puromycin
   1893..2481    +  misc_feature   WPRE: woodchuck hepatitis virus posttranscriptional regulatory element
   2532..2551    +  misc_feature   cPPT/CTS (fragment): central polypurine tract and central termination sequence of HIV-1
   2553..2786    +  LTR            3' LTR (ΔU3): self-inactivating 3' long terminal repeat (LTR) from HIV-1
   2864..2985    +  polyA_signal   SV40 poly(A) signal: SV40 polyadenylation signal
   3025..3160    +  rep_origin     SV40 ori: SV40 origin of replication
   3181..3199    -  promoter       T7 promoter: promoter for bacteriophage T7 RNA polymerase
   3207..3362    +  CDS            lacZα (fragment): LacZα fragment of β-galactosidase; lacZ fragment
   3367..3795    +  rep_origin     f1 ori (sequence partly withheld): f1 bacteriophage origin of replication; arrow indicates direction of (+) strand synthesis
   3848..3952    +  promoter       AmpR promoter: bla
   3953..4813    +  CDS            AmpR: β-lactamase; bla; confers resistance to ampicillin, carbenicillin, and related antibiotics
   4984..5572    +  rep_origin     ori: high-copy-number ColE1/pMB1/pBR322/pUC origin of replication
   5755..5847    +  CDS            lacI (fragment): lac repressor; lacI; The lac repressor binds to the lac operator to inhibit transcription in E. coli. This inhibition can be relieved by adding lactose or isopropyl-β-D-thiogalactopyranoside (IPTG).
   5860..5881    +  protein_bind   CAP binding site: CAP binding activates transcription in the presence of cAMP. E. coli catabolite activator protein
   5896..5926    +  promoter       lac promoter: promoter for the E. coli lac operon
   5934..5950    +  protein_bind   lac operator: The lac repressor binds to the lac operator to inhibit transcription in E. coli. This inhibition can be relieved by adding lactose or isopropyl-β-D-thiogalactopyranoside (IPTG). lac repressor encoded by lacI
   5995..6013    +  promoter       T3 promoter: promoter for bacteriophage T3 RNA polymerase
   6041..6267    +  promoter       RSV promoter: Rous sarcoma virus enhancer/promoter
   6268..6448    +  LTR            5' LTR (truncated): truncated 5' long terminal repeat (LTR) from HIV-1
   6495..6620    +  misc_feature   HIV-1 Ψ: packaging signal of human immunodeficiency virus type 1
   6604..6967    +  CDS            HIV-1 gag (fragment): gag protein from human immunodeficiency virus 1; gag
   7113..7346    +  misc_feature   RRE: The Rev response element (RRE) of HIV-1 allows for Rev-dependent mRNA export from the nucleus to the cytoplasm.
   7723..7749    +  CDS            Rev (fragment): human immunodeficiency virus 1 (HIV-1) Rev protein; rev; enhances nuclear export of unspliced and incompletely spliced viral mRNAs
   7753..7993    +  promoter       U6 promoter: RNA polymerase III promoter for human U6 snRNA
   8023..8098    +  misc_RNA       gRNA scaffold: guide RNA scaffold for the Streptococcus pyogenes CRISPR/Cas9 system
   8154..8271    +  misc_feature   cPPT/CTS: central polypurine tract and central termination sequence of HIV-1
>Addgene plasmid #76312 | HK2 gRNA (BRDN0001149267) | addgene full sequence | sequence record 185598 | Addgene Assembled Sequence
CCCGGGTGCAAAGATGGATAAAGTTTTAAACAGAGAGGAATCTTTGCAGCTAATGGACCTTCTAGGTCTT
GAAAGGAGTGGGAATTGGCTCCGGTGCCCGTCAGTGGGCAGAGCGCACATCGCCCACAGTCCCCGAGAAG
TTGGGGGGAGGGGTCGGCAATTGATCCGGTGCCTAGAGAAGGTGGCGCGGGGTAAACTGGGAAAGTGATG
TCGTGTACTGGCTCCGCCTTTTTCCCGAGGGTGGGGGAGAACCGTATATAAGTGCAGTAGTCGCCGTGAA
CGTTCTTTTTCGCAACGGGTTTGCCGCCAGAACACAGGTAAGTGCCGTGTGTGGTTCCCGCGGGCCTGGC
CTCTTTACGGGTTATGGCCCTTGCGTGCCTTGAATTACTTCCACCTGGCTGCAGTACGTGATTCTTGATC
CCGAGCTTCGGGTTGGAAGTGGGTGGGAGAGTTCGAGGCCTTGCGCTTAAGGAGCCCCTTCGCCTCGTGC
TTGAGTTGAGGCCTGGCCTGGGCGCTGGGGCCGCCGCGTGCGAATCTGGTGGCACCTTCGCGCCTGTCTC
GCTGCTTTCGATAAGTCTCTAGCCATTTAAAATTTTTGATGACCTGCTGCGACGCTTTTTTTCTGGCAAG
ATAGTCTTGTAAATGCGGGCCAAGATCTGCACACTGGTATTTCGGTTTTTGGGGCCGCGGGCGGCGACGG
GGCCCGTGCGTCCCAGCGCACATGTTCGGCGAGGCGGGGCCTGCGAGCGCGGCCACCGAGAATCGGACGG
GGGTAGTCTCAAGCTGGCCGGCCTGCTCTGGTGCCTGGCCTCGCGCCGCCGTGTATCGCCCCGCCCTGGG
CGGCAAGGCTGGCCCGGTCGGCACCAGTTGCGTGAGCGGAAAGATGGCCGCTTCCCGGCCCTGCTGCAGG
GAGCTCAAAATGGAGGACGCGGCGCTCGGGAGAGCGGGCGGGTGAGTCACCCACACAAAGGAAAAGGGCC
TTTCCGTCCTCAGCCGTCGCTTCATGTGACTCCACGGAGTACCGGGCGCCGTCCAGGCACCTCGATTAGT
TCTCGAGCTTTTGGAGTACGTCGTCTTTAGGTTGGGGGGAGGGGTTTTATGCGATGGAGTTTCCCCACAC
TGAGTGGGTGGAGACTGAAGTTAGGCCAGCTTGGCACTTGATGTAATTCTCCTTGGAATTTGCCCTTTTT
GAGTTTGGATCTTGGTTCATTCTCAAGCCTCAGACAGTGGTTCAAAGTTTTTTTCTTCCATTTCAGGTGT
CGTGACGTACGGCCACCATGACCGAGTACAAGCCCACGGTGCGCCTCGCCACCCGCGACGACGTCCCCAG
GGCCGTACGCACCCTCGCCGCCGCGTTCGCCGACTACCCCGCCACGCGCCACACCGTCGATCCGGACCGC
CACATCGAGCGGGTCACCGAGCTGCAAGAACTCTTCCTCACGCGCGTCGGGCTCGACATCGGCAAGGTGT
GGGTCGCGGACGACGGCGCCGCCGTGGCGGTCTGGACCACGCCGGAGAGCGTCGAAGCGGGGGCGGTGTT
CGCCGAGATCGGCCCGCGCATGGCCGAGTTGAGCGGTTCCCGGCTGGCCGCGCAGCAACAGATGGAAGGC
CTCCTGGCGCCGCACCGGCCCAAGGAGCCCGCGTGGTTCCTGGCCACCGTCGGAGTCTCGCCCGACCACC
AGGGCAAGGGTCTGGGCAGCGCCGTCGTGCTCCCCGGAGTGGAGGCGGCCGAGCGCGCCGGGGTGCCCGC
CTTCCTGGAGACCTCCGCGCCCCGCAACCTCCCCTTCTACGAGCGGCTCGGCTTCACCGTCACCGCCGAC
GTCGAGGTGCCCGAAGGACCGCGCACCTGGTGCATGACCCGCAAGCCCGGTGCCTGAACGCGTTAAGTCG
ACAATCAACCTCTGGATTACAAAATTTGTGAAAGATTGACTGGTATTCTTAACTATGTTGCTCCTTTTAC
GCTATGTGGATACGCTGCTTTAATGCCTTTGTATCATGCTATTGCTTCCCGTATGGCTTTCATTTTCTCC
TCCTTGTATAAATCCTGGTTGCTGTCTCTTTATGAGGAGTTGTGGCCCGTTGTCAGGCAACGTGGCGTGG
TGTGCACTGTGTTTGCTGACGCAACCCCCACTGGTTGGGGCATTGCCACCACCTGTCAGCTCCTTTCCGG
GACTTTCGCTTTCCCCCTCCCTATTGCCACGGCGGAACTCATCGCCGCCTGCCTTGCCCGCTGCTGGACA
GGGGCTCGGCTGTTGGGCACTGACAATTCCGTGGTGTTGTCGGGGAAATCATCGTCCTTTCCTTGGCTGC
TCGCCTGTGTTGCCACCTGGATTCTGCGCGGGACGTCCTTCTGCTACGTCCCTTCGGCCCTCAATCCAGC
GGACCTTCCTTCCCGCGGCCTGCTGCCGGCTCTGCGGCCTCTTCCGCGTCTTCGCCTTCGCCCTCAGACG
AGTCGGATCTCCCTTTGGGCCGCCTCCCCGCGTCGACTTTAAGACCAATGACTTACAAGGCAGCTGTAGA
TCTTAGCCACTTTTTAAAAGAAAAGGGGGGACTGGAAGGGCTAATTCACTCCCAACGAAGACAAGATCTG
CTTTTTGCTTGTACTGGGTCTCTCTGGTTAGACCAGATCTGAGCCTGGGAGCTCTCTGGCTAACTAGGGA
ACCCACTGCTTAAGCCTCAATAAAGCTTGCCTTGAGTGCTTCAAGTAGTGTGTGCCCGTCTGTTGTGTGA
CTCTGGTAACTAGAGATCCCTCAGACCCTTTTAGTCAGTGTGGAAAATCTCTAGCAGTACGTATAGTAGT
TCATGTCATCTTATTATTCAGTATTTATAACTTGCAAAGAAATGAATATCAGAGAGTGAGAGGAACTTGT
TTATTGCAGCTTATAATGGTTACAAATAAAGCAATAGCATCACAAATTTCACAAATAAAGCATTTTTTTC
ACTGCATTCTAGTTGTGGTTTGTCCAAACTCATCAATGTATCTTATCATGTCTGGCTCTAGCTATCCCGC
CCCTAACTCCGCCCATCCCGCCCCTAACTCCGCCCAGTTCCGCCCATTCTCCGCCCCATGGCTGACTAAT
TTTTTTTATTTATGCAGAGGCCGAGGCCGCCTCGGCCTCTGAGCTATTCCAGAAGTAGTGAGGAGGCTTT
TTTGGAGGCCTAGGGACGTACCCAATTCGCCCTATAGTGAGTCGTATTACGCGCGCTCACTGGCCGTCGT
TTTACAACGTCGTGACTGGGAAAACCCTGGCGTTACCCAACTTAATCGCCTTGCAGCACATCCCCCTTTC
GCCAGCTGGCGTAATAGCGAAGAGGCCCGCACCGATCGCCCTTCCCAACAGTTGCGCAGCCTGAATGGCG
AATGGG
[124 nt withheld, positions 3367-3490]
C
[91 nt withheld, positions 3492-3582]
A
[49 nt withheld, positions 3584-3632]
CCTTTGACGTTGGAGTCCACGTTCTTT
[37 nt withheld, positions 3660-3696]
ACCCTATCTCGGTCTATTCTTTTGATTTATAAGGGATTTTGCCGATTTCGGCCTATTGGTTAAAAAATGA
GCTGATTTAACAAAAATTTAACGCGAATTTTAACAAAATATTAACGCTTACAATTTAGGTGGCACTTTTC
GGGGAAATGTGCGCGGAACCCCTATTTGTTTATTTTTCTAAATACATTCAAATATGTATCCGCTCATGAG
ACAATAACCCTGATAAATGCTTCAATAATATTGAAAAAGGAAGAGTATGAGTATTCAACATTTCCGTGTC
GCCCTTATTCCCTTTTTTGCGGCATTTTGCCTTCCTGTTTTTGCTCACCCAGAAACGCTGGTGAAAGTAA
AAGATGCTGAAGATCAGTTGGGTGCACGAGTGGGTTACATCGAACTGGATCTCAACAGCGGTAAGATCCT
TGAGAGTTTTCGCCCCGAAGAACGTTTTCCAATGATGAGCACTTTTAAAGTTCTGCTATGTGGCGCGGTA
TTATCCCGTATTGACGCCGGGCAAGAGCAACTCGGTCGCCGCATACACTATTCTCAGAATGACTTGGTTG
AGTACTCACCAGTCACAGAAAAGCATCTTACGGATGGCATGACAGTAAGAGAATTATGCAGTGCTGCCAT
AACCATGAGTGATAACACTGCGGCCAACTTACTTCTGACAACGATCGGAGGACCGAAGGAGCTAACCGCT
TTTTTGCACAACATGGGGGATCATGTAACTCGCCTTGATCGTTGGGAACCGGAGCTGAATGAAGCCATAC
CAAACGACGAGCGTGACACCACGATGCCTGTAGCAATGGCAACAACGTTGCGCAAACTATTAACTGGCGA
ACTACTTACTCTAGCTTCCCGGCAACAATTAATAGACTGGATGGAGGCGGATAAAGTTGCAGGACCACTT
CTGCGCTCGGCCCTTCCGGCTGGCTGGTTTATTGCTGATAAATCTGGAGCCGGTGAGCGTGGGTCTCGCG
GTATCATTGCAGCACTGGGGCCAGATGGTAAGCCCTCCCGTATCGTAGTTATCTACACGACGGGGAGTCA
GGCAACTATGGATGAACGAAATAGACAGATCGCTGAGATAGGTGCCTCACTGATTAAGCATTGGTAACTG
TCAGACCAAGTTTACTCATATATACTTTAGATTGATTTAAAACTTCATTTTTAATTTAAAAGGATCTAGG
TGAAGATCCTTTTTGATAATCTCATGACCAAAATCCCTTAACGTGAGTTTTCGTTCCACTGAGCGTCAGA
CCCCGTAGAAAAGATCAAAGGATCTTCTTGAGATCCTTTTTTTCTGCGCGTAATCTGCTGCTTGCAAACA
AAAAAACCACCGCTACCAGCGGTGGTTTGTTTGCCGGATCAAGAGCTACCAACTCTTTTTCCGAAGGTAA
CTGGCTTCAGCAGAGCGCAGATACCAAATACTGTTCTTCTAGTGTAGCCGTAGTTAGGCCACCACTTCAA
GAACTCTGTAGCACCGCCTACATACCTCGCTCTGCTAATCCTGTTACCAGTGGCTGCTGCCAGTGGCGAT
AAGTCGTGTCTTACCGGGTTGGACTCAAGACGATAGTTACCGGATAAGGCGCAGCGGTCGGGCTGAACGG
GGGGTTCGTGCACACAGCCCAGCTTGGAGCGAACGACCTACACCGAACTGAGATACCTACAGCGTGAGCT
ATGAGAAAGCGCCACGCTTCCCGAAGGGAGAAAGGCGGACAGGTATCCGGTAAGCGGCAGGGTCGGAACA
GGAGAGCGCACGAGGGAGCTTCCAGGGGGAAACGCCTGGTATCTTTATAGTCCTGTCGGGTTTCGCCACC
TCTGACTTGAGCGTCGATTTTTGTGATGCTCGTCAGGGGGGCGGAGCCTATGGAAAAACGCCAGCAACGC
GGCCTTTTTACGGTTCCTGGCCTTTTGCTGGCCTTTTGCTCACATGTTCTTTCCTGCGTTATCCCCTGAT
TCTGTGGATAACCGTATTACCGCCTTTGAGTGAGCTGATACCGCTCGCCGCAGCCGAACGACCGAGCGCA
GCGAGTCAGTGAGCGAGGAAGCGGAAGAGCGCCCAATACGCAAACCGCCTCTCCCCGCGCGTTGGCCGAT
TCATTAATGCAGCTGGCACGACAGGTTTCCCGACTGGAAAGCGGGCAGTGAGCGCAACGCAATTAATGTG
AGTTAGCTCACTCATTAGGCACCCCAGGCTTTACACTTTATGCTTCCGGCTCGTATGTTGTGTGGAATTG
TGAGCGGATAACAATTTCACACAGGAAACAGCTATGACCATGATTACGCCAAGCGCGCAATTAACCCTCA
CTAAAGGGAACAAAAGCTGGAGCTGCAAGCTTAATGTAGTCTTATGCAATACTCTTGTAGTCTTGCAACA
TGGTAACGATGAGTTAGCAACATGCCTTACAAGGAGAGAAAAAGCACCGTGCATGCCGATTGGTGGAAGT
AAGGTGGTACGATCGTGCCTTATTAGGAAGGCAACAGACGGGTCTGACATGGATTGGACGAACCACTGAA
TTGCCGCATTGCAGAGATATTGTATTTAAGTGCCTAGCTCGATACATAAACGGGTCTCTCTGGTTAGACC
AGATCTGAGCCTGGGAGCTCTCTGGCTAACTAGGGAACCCACTGCTTAAGCCTCAATAAAGCTTGCCTTG
AGTGCTTCAAGTAGTGTGTGCCCGTCTGTTGTGTGACTCTGGTAACTAGAGATCCCTCAGACCCTTTTAG
TCAGTGTGGAAAATCTCTAGCAGTGGCGCCCGAACAGGGACTTGAAAGCGAAAGGGAAACCAGAGGAGCT
CTCTCGACGCAGGACTCGGCTTGCTGAAGCGCGCACGGCAAGAGGCGAGGGGCGGCGACTGGTGAGTACG
CCAAAAATTTTGACTAGCGGAGGCTAGAAGGAGAGAGATGGGTGCGAGAGCGTCAGTATTAAGCGGGGGA
GAATTAGATCGCGATGGGAAAAAATTCGGTTAAGGCCAGGGGGAAAGAAAAAATATAAATTAAAACATAT
AGTATGGGCAAGCAGGGAGCTAGAACGATTCGCAGTTAATCCTGGCCTGTTAGAAACATCAGAAGGCTGT
AGACAAATACTGGGACAGCTACAACCATCCCTTCAGACAGGATCAGAAGAACTTAGATCATTATATAATA
CAGTAGCAACCCTCTATTGTGTGCATCAAAGGATAGAGATAAAAGACACCAAGGAAGCTTTAGACAAGAT
AGAGGAAGAGCAAAACAAAAGTAAGACCACCGCACAGCAAGCGGCCGCTGATCTTCAGACCTGGAGGAGG
AGATATGAGGGACAATTGGAGAAGTGAATTATATAAATATAAAGTAGTAAAAATTGAACCATTAGGAGTA
GCACCCACCAAGGCAAAGAGAAGAGTGGTGCAGAGAGAAAAAAGAGCAGTGGGAATAGGAGCTTTGTTCC
TTGGGTTCTTGGGAGCAGCAGGAAGCACTATGGGCGCAGCGTCAATGACGCTGACGGTACAGGCCAGACA
ATTATTGTCTGGTATAGTGCAGCAGCAGAACAATTTGCTGAGGGCTATTGAGGCGCAACAGCATCTGTTG
CAACTCACAGTCTGGGGCATCAAGCAGCTCCAGGCAAGAATCCTGGCTGTGGAAAGATACCTAAAGGATC
AACAGCTCCTGGGGATTTGGGGTTGCTCTGGAAAACTCATTTGCACCACTGCTGTGCCTTGGAATGCTAG
TTGGAGTAATAAATCTCTGGAACAGATTTGGAATCACACGACCTGGATGGAGTGGGACAGAGAAATTAAC
AATTACACAAGCTTAATACACTCCTTAATTGAAGAATCGCAAAACCAGCAAGAAAAGAATGAACAAGAAT
TATTGGAATTAGATAAATGGGCAAGTTTGTGGAATTGGTTTAACATAACAAATTGGCTGTGGTATATAAA
ATTATTCATAATGATAGTAGGAGGCTTGGTAGGTTTAAGAATAGTTTTTGCTGTACTTTCTATAGTGAAT
AGAGTTAGGCAGGGATATTCACCATTATCGTTTCAGACCCACCTCCCAACCCCGAGGGGACCCAGAGAGG
GCCTATTTCCCATGATTCCTTCATATTTGCATATACGATACAAGGCTGTTAGAGAGATAATTAGAATTAA
TTTGACTGTAAACACAAAGATATTAGTACAAAATACGTGACGTAGAAAGTAATAATTTCTTGGGTAGTTT
GCAGTTTTAAAATTATGTTTTAAAATGGACTATCATATGCTTACCGTAACTTGAAAGTATTTCGATTTCT
TGGCTTTATATATCTTGTGGAAAGGACGAAACACCGGTCCGGGGTAGCACACACGTGTTTTAGAGCTAGA
AATAGCAAGTTAAAATAAGGCTAGTCCGTTATCAACTTGAAAAAGTGGCACCGAGTCGGTGCTTTTTTAA
GCTTGGCGTAACTAGATCTTGAGACAAATGGCAGTATTCATCCACAATTTTAAAAGAAAAGGGGGGATTG
GGGGGTACAGTGCAGGGGAAAGAATAGTAGACATAATAGCAACAGACATACAAACTAAAGAATTACAAAA
ACAAATTACAAAAATTCAAAATTTTCGGGTTTATTACAGGGACAGCAGAGATCCACTTTGGCGCCGGCTC
GAGGGGG
