>Addgene plasmid #76312 | HK2 gRNA (BRDN0001149267) | depositor partial sequence | sequence record 143772 | Target Sequence
GTCCGGGGTAGCACACACGT
