>Addgene plasmid #76312 | HK2 gRNA (BRDN0001149267) | addgene partial sequence | sequence record 185597 | hU6-F
AGAAAGTAATAATTTCTTGGGTAGTTTGCAGTTTTAAAATTATGTTTTAAAATGGACTATCATATGCTTA
CCGTAACTTGAAAGTATTTCGATTTCTTGGCTTTATATATCTTGTGGAAAGGACGAAACACCGGTCCGGG
GTAGCACACACGTGTTTTAGAGCTAGAAATAGCAAGTTAAAATAAGGCTAGTCCGTTATCAACTTGAAAA
AGTGGCACCGAGTCGGTGCTTTTTTAAGCTTGGCGTAACTAGATCTTGAGACAAATGGCAGTATTCATCC
ACAATTTTAAAAGAAAAGGGGGGATTGGGGGGTACAGTGCAGGGGAAAGAATAGTAGACATAATAGCAAC
AGACATACAAACTAAAGAATTACAAAAACAAATTACAAAAATTCAAAATTTTCGGGTTTATTACAGGGAC
AGCAGAGATCCACTTTGGCGCCGGCTCGAGGGGGCCCGGGTGCAAAGATGGATAAAGTTTTAAACAGAGA
GGAATCTTTGCAGCTAATGGACCTTCTAGGTCTTGAAAGGAGTGGGAATTGGCTCCGGTGCCCGTCAGTG
GGCAGAGCGC
